Addgene plasmid #175321: pH6HTC_PKM-Halo
Purpose: Production of HaloTag fusion protein
Depositing lab: Claudia Kutter. Depositing organization: Karolinska Institutet. Publication: Large-scale identification of RBP-RNA interactions by RAPseq refines essentials of post-transcriptional gene regulation. Atanasoai I, Papavasileiou S, Preiß N, Kutter C. bioRxiv 2021.11.08.467743 10.1101/2021.11.08.467743.
Backbone
  Vector backbone: pH6HTC_minus_cer-region
  Vector type: Bacterial Expression ; Cell Free Expression
Growth in bacteria
  Bacterial resistance: Ampicillin, 100 μg/mL
  Growth temperature: 37°C
  Growth strain: DH5alpha
  Copy number: High Copy
Gene/Insert
  Gene/Insert name: PKM
  Species: H. sapiens (human)
  Entrez Gene: PKM (a.k.a. CTHBP, HEL-S-30, OIP3, PK3, PKM2, TCB, THBP1, p58)
  Tag / fusion protein: HaloTag-6xHis (C terminal on backbone)
  Cloning method: Gibson Cloning
Terms and licenses: Academic/Nonprofit Terms; Industry Terms: Not Available to Industry
Depositor comments: Please visit https://doi.org/10.1101/2021.11.08.467743 for bioRxiv preprint.
How to cite: pH6HTC_PKM-Halo was a gift from Claudia Kutter (Addgene plasmid # 175321 ; http://n2t.net/addgene:175321 ; RRID:Addgene_175321)
