[The description below was written by a language model from this plasmid's Addgene catalogue record and pLannotate feature annotations shown in this document.]
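Description:
pH6HTC_PKM-Halo is a 5,057-nt bacterial and cell-free expression plasmid for producing human pyruvate kinase M (PKM) as a HaloTag fusion protein. It is built on a pH6HTC-derived backbone from which, according to the backbone name, the cer region has been removed. The plasmid replicates in E. coli from a high-copy ColE1/pUC-type origin and is selected with ampicillin through a β-lactamase (AmpR) gene driven by its own bla promoter.

The expression cassette is driven by a bacteriophage T7 promoter and closed by a T7 terminator, so transcription depends on T7 RNA polymerase, supplied either by a suitable host strain or by a coupled in vitro transcription/translation system. The PKM coding sequence, inserted by Gibson cloning, is followed in the same orientation by a TEV protease recognition site and then the HaloTag, a modified bacterial dehalogenase that bonds covalently to chloroalkane ligands. The catalogue lists the C-terminal tag as HaloTag-6xHis; the histidine tag is not separately annotated in the feature table. This arrangement allows the fusion to be captured covalently on chloroalkane-bearing resins or surfaces, or labelled with such ligands, while the TEV site offers a way to release PKM from the tag. The rrnB T1 and T2 terminators lie upstream of the cassette, where they likely insulate it from read-through transcription from the backbone. A partial AmpR promoter and a short Tn5 transposase fragment are also annotated and appear to be non-functional backbone remnants.

The stated purpose is production of the HaloTag fusion protein. The associated publication concerns large-scale identification of interactions between RNA-binding proteins and RNA, suggesting use of the immobilised fusion as bait in such assays.
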