Features (pLannotate 1.2.2; 12 found; start..end, strand, type, name):
     32..59      +  terminator     rrnB T2 terminator: transcription terminator T2 from the E. coli rrnB gene
     78..121     +  promoter       AmpR promoter (fragment): bla
    141..159     +  promoter       T7 promoter: promoter for bacteriophage T7 RNA polymerase
    211..1800    +  CDS            PKM: KPYM_HUMAN - Also known as OIP3, PK2, PK3, PKM2. Experimental evidence at protein level: Swiss-Prot protein existence level 1. Glycolytic enzyme that catalyzes the transfer of a phosphoryl group from phosphoenolpyruvate (PEP) to ADP, generating ATP (PubMed:15996096, PubMed:1854723). The ratio between the highly active tetrameric form and nearly inactive dimeric form determines whether glucose carbons are channeled to biosynthetic processes or used for glycolytic ATP production (PubMed:15996096, PubMed:1854723). The transition between the 2 forms contributes to the control of glycolysis and is
   1843..1863    +  CDS            TEV site: tobacco etch virus (TEV) protease recognition and cleavage site
   1879..2762    +  CDS            HaloTag® (fragment): modified bacterial dehalogenase that forms covalent bonds with chloroalkane derivatives
   2806..2853    +  terminator     T7 terminator: transcription terminator for bacteriophage T7 RNA polymerase
   2863..3039    -  CDS            tnpA (fragment): TN5P_ECOLX - Also known as tnp. Experimental evidence at protein level: Swiss-Prot protein existence level 1. Mediates transposition of transposon Tn5 by a 'cut and paste' mechanism. First, the monomeric transposase binds the 19 bp inverted DNA repeats flanking the transposon. Then, dimerization of the DNA- bound transposase creates a synaptic DNA complex. After nicking of the first DNA strand, excision of the transposon proceeds through a series of intermediates. The transposase then mediates the insertion of the transposon at a new site by strand transfer. The activity of the wild- type tran
   3082..3186    +  promoter       AmpR promoter: bla
   3187..4047    +  CDS            AmpR: β-lactamase; bla; confers resistance to ampicillin, carbenicillin, and related antibiotics
   4205..4793    -  rep_origin     ori: high-copy-number ColE1/pMB1/pBR322/pUC origin of replication
   4911..4997    +  terminator     rrnB T1 terminator: Escherichia coli rrnB; transcription terminator T1 from the E. coli rrnB gene
>Addgene plasmid #175321 | pH6HTC_PKM-Halo | addgene full sequence | sequence record 345555 | Addgene NGS Result
CCGCCATAAACTGCCAGGCATCAAATTAAGCAGAAGGCCATCCTGACGGATGGCCTTTTTGCGTTTCTAC
AAACTCTTTTGTTTATTTTTCTAAATACATTCAAATATGTATCCGCTCATGGATCTCGATCCCGCGAAAT
TAATACGACTCACTATAGGGTATTTTAACTTTACTAAGGAGCGATCGCTTCCGAATTCGCCACCATGGCG
TCGAAGCCCCATAGTGAAGCCGGGACTGCCTTCATTCAGACCCAGCAGCTGCACGCAGCCATGGCTGACA
CATTCCTGGAGCACATGTGCCGCCTGGACATTGATTCACCACCCATCACAGCCCGGAACACTGGCATCAT
CTGTACCATTGGCCCAGCTTCCCGATCAGTGGAGACGTTGAAGGAGATGATTAAGTCTGGAATGAATGTG
GCTCGTCTGAACTTCTCTCATGGAACTCATGAGTACCATGCGGAGACCATCAAGAATGTGCGCACAGCCA
CGGAAAGCTTTGCTTCTGACCCCATCCTCTACCGGCCCGTTGCTGTGGCTCTAGACACTAAAGGACCTGA
GATCCGAACTGGGCTCATCAAGGGCAGCGGCACTGCAGAGGTGGAGCTGAAGAAGGGAGCCACTCTCAAA
ATCACGCTGGATAACGCCTACATGGAAAAGTGTGACGAGAACATCCTGTGGCTGGACTACAAGAACATCT
GCAAGGTGGTGGAAGTGGGCAGCAAGATCTACGTGGATGATGGGCTTATTTCTCTCCAGGTGAAGCAGAA
AGGTGCCGACTTCCTGGTGACGGAGGTGGAAAATGGTGGCTCCTTGGGCAGCAAGAAGGGTGTGAACCTT
CCTGGGGCTGCTGTGGACTTGCCTGCTGTGTCGGAGAAGGACATCCAGGATCTGAAGTTTGGGGTCGAGC
AGGATGTTGATATGGTGTTTGCGTCATTCATCCGCAAGGCATCTGATGTCCATGAAGTTAGGAAGGTCCT
GGGAGAGAAGGGAAAGAACATCAAGATTATCAGCAAAATCGAGAATCATGAGGGGGTTCGGAGGTTTGAT
GAAATCCTGGAGGCCAGTGATGGGATCATGGTGGCTCGTGGTGATCTAGGCATTGAGATTCCTGCAGAGA
AGGTCTTCCTTGCTCAGAAGATGATGATTGGACGGTGCAACCGAGCTGGGAAGCCTGTCATCTGTGCTAC
TCAGATGCTGGAGAGCATGATCAAGAAGCCCCGCCCCACTCGGGCTGAAGGCAGTGATGTGGCCAATGCA
GTCCTGGATGGAGCCGACTGCATCATGCTGTCTGGAGAAACAGCCAAAGGGGACTATCCTCTGGAGGCTG
TGCGCATGCAGCACCTGATTGCCCGTGAGGCAGAGGCTGCCATCTACCACTTGCAATTATTTGAGGAACT
CCGCCGCCTGGCGCCCATTACCAGCGACCCCACAGAAGCCACCGCCGTGGGTGCCGTGGAGGCCTCCTTC
AAGTGCTGCAGTGGGGCCATAATCGTCCTCACCAAGTCTGGCAGGTCTGCTCACCAGGTGGCCAGATACC
GCCCACGTGCCCCCATCATTGCTGTGACCCGGAATCCCCAGACAGCTCGTCAGGCCCACCTGTACCGTGG
CATCTTCCCTGTGCTGTGCAAGGACCCAGTCCAGGAGGCCTGGGCTGAGGACGTGGACCTCCGGGTGAAC
TTTGCCATGAATGTTGGCAAGGCCCGAGGCTTCTTCAAGAAGGGAGATGTGGTCATTGTGCTGACCGGAT
GGCGCCCTGGCTCCGGCTTCACCAACACCATGCGTGTTGTTCCTGTGCCGGGCGGCTCCGGCTCCTGCAG
GCGAGCTCTCGAGCCAACCACTGAGGATCTGTACTTTCAGAGCGATAACGATGGATCCGAAATCGGTACT
GGCTTTCCATTCGACCCCCATTATGTGGAAGTCCTGGGCGAGCGCATGCACTACGTCGATGTTGGTCCGC
GCGATGGCACCCCTGTGCTGTTCCTGCACGGTAACCCGACCTCCTCCTACGTGTGGCGCAACATCATCCC
GCATGTTGCACCGACCCATCGCTGCATTGCTCCAGACCTGATCGGTATGGGCAAATCCGACAAACCAGAC
CTGGGTTATTTCTTCGACGACCACGTCCGCTTCATGGATGCCTTCATCGAAGCCCTGGGTCTGGAAGAGG
TCGTCCTGGTCATTCACGACTGGGGCTCCGCTCTGGGTTTCCACTGGGCCAAGCGCAATCCAGAGCGCGT
CAAAGGTATTGCATTTATGGAGTTCATCCGCCCTATCCCGACCTGGGACGAATGGCCAGAATTTGCCCGC
GAGACCTTCCAGGCCTTCCGCACCACCGACGTCGGCCGCAAGCTGATCATCGATCAGAACGTTTTTATCG
AGGGTACGCTGCCGATGGGTGTCGTCCGCCCGCTGACTGAAGTCGAGATGGACCATTACCGCGAGCCGTT
CCTGAATCCTGTTGACCGCGAGCCACTGTGGCGCTTCCCAAACGAGCTGCCAATCGCCGGTGAGCCAGCG
AACATCGTCGCGCTGGTCGAAGAATACATGGACTGGCTGCACCAGTCCCCTGTCCCGAAGCTGCTGTTCT
GGGGCACCCCAGGCGTTCTGATCCCACCGGCCGAAGCCGCTCGCCTGGCCAAAAGCCTGCCTAACTGCAA
GGCTGTGGACATCGGCCCGGGTCTGAATCTGCTGCAAGAAGACAACCCGGACCTGATCGGCAGCGAGATC
GCGCGCTGGCTGTCTACTCTGGAGATTTCCGGTCATCATCACCATCACCACTAATAGTCAACCGCTGAGC
AATAACTAGCATAACCCCTTGGGGCCTCTAAACGGGTCTTGAGGGGTTTTTTGCTGAAAGGAGGAACTAT
ATCCGGTTCGCTTGCTGTCCATAAAACCGCCCAGTCTAGCTATCGCCATGTAAGCCCACTGCAAGCTACC
TGCTTTCTCTTTGCGCTTGCGTTTTCCCTTGTCCAGATAGCCCAGTAGCTGACATTCATCCGGGGTCAGC
ACCGTTTCTGCGGACTGGCTTTCTACGTAATGGTTTCTTAGACGTCAGGTGGCACTTTTCGGGGAAATGT
GCGCGGAACCCCTATTTGTTTATTTTTCTAAATACATTCAAATATGTATCCGCTCATGAGACAATAACCC
TGATAAATGCTTCAATAATATTGAAAAAGGAAGAGTATGAGTATTCAACATTTCCGTGTCGCCCTTATTC
CCTTTTTTGCGGCATTTTGCCTTCCTGTTTTTGCTCACCCAGAAACGCTGGTGAAAGTAAAAGATGCTGA
AGATCAGTTGGGTGCACGAGTGGGTTACATCGAACTGGATCTCAACAGCGGTAAGATCCTTGAGAGTTTT
CGCCCCGAAGAACGTTTTCCAATGATGAGCACTTTCAAAGTTCTGCTATGTGGCGCGGTATTATCCCGTA
TTGACGCCGGGCAAGAGCAACTCGGTCGCCGCATACACTATTCTCAGAATGACTTGGTTGAGTACTCACC
AGTCACAGAAAAGCATCTTACGGATGGCATGACAGTAAGAGAATTATGCAGTGCTGCCATAACCATGAGT
GATAACACTGCGGCCAACTTACTTCTGACAACTATCGGAGGACCGAAGGAGCTAACCGCTTTTTTGCACA
ACATGGGGGATCATGTAACTCGCCTTGATCGTTGGGAACCGGAGCTGAATGAAGCCATACCAAACGACGA
GCGTGACACCACGATGCCTGTAGCAATGGCAACAACGTTGCGCAAACTATTAACTGGCGAACTACTTACT
CTAGCTTCCCGGCAACAATTAATAGACTGGATGGAGGCGGATAAAGTTGCAGGACCACTTCTGCGCTCGG
CCCTTCCGGCTGGCTGGTTTATTGCTGATAAATCTGGAGCCGGTGAGCGTGGGTCTCGCGGTATCATTGC
AGCACTGGGGCCAGATGGTAAGCCCTCCCGTATCGTAGTTATCTACACGACGGGGAGTCAGGCAACTATG
GATGAACGAAATAGACAGATCGCTGAGATAGGTGCCTCACTGATTAAGCATTGGTAATTCGAAATGACCG
ACCAAGCGACGCCCAACCGGTATCAGCTCACTCAAAGGCGGTAATACGGTTATCCACAGAATCAGGGGAT
AACGCAGGAAAGAACATGTGAGCAAAAGGCCAGCAAAAGGCCAGGAACCGTAAAAAGGCCGCGTTGCTGG
CGTTTTTCCATAGGCTCCGCCCCCCTGACGAGCATCACAAAAATCGACGCTCAAGTCAGAGGTGGCGAAA
CCCGACAGGACTATAAAGATACCAGGCGTTTCCCCCTGGAAGCTCCCTCGTGCGCTCTCCTGTTCCGACC
CTGCCGCTTACCGGATACCTGTCCGCCTTTCTCCCTTCGGGAAGCGTGGCGCTTTCTCATAGCTCACGCT
GTAGGTATCTCAGTTCGGTGTAGGTCGTTCGCTCCAAGCTGGGCTGTGTGCACGAACCCCCCGTTCAGCC
CGACCGCTGCGCCTTATCCGGTAACTATCGTCTTGAGTCCAACCCGGTAAGACACGACTTATCGCCACTG
GCAGCAGCCACTGGTAACAGGATTAGCAGAGCGAGGTATGTAGGCGGTGCTACAGAGTTCTTGAAGTGGT
GGCCTAACTACGGCTACACTAGAAGGACAGTATTTGGTATCTGCGCTCTGCTGAAGCCAGTTACCTTCGG
AAAAAGAGTTGGTAGCTCTTGATCCGGCAAACAAACCACCGCTGGTAGCGGTGGTTTTTTTGTTTGCAAG
CAGCAGATTACGCGCAGAAAAAAAGGATTTCAAGAAGATCCTTTGATCTTTTCTACGGGGTCTGACGCTC
AGTGGAACGAAAACTCACGTTAAGGGCATATGATGGTAGTGTGGGGTCTCCCCATGCGAGAGTAGGGAAC
TGCCAGGCATCAAATAAAACGAAAGGCTCAGTCGAAAGACTGGGCCTTTCGTTTTATCTGTTGTTTGTCG
GTGAACGCTCTCCTGAGTAGGACAAATCCGCCGGGAGCGGATTTGAACGTTGCGAAGCAACGGCCCGGAG
GGTGGCGGGCAGGACGC
